>Addgene plasmid #134344 | mARG1 cassette 2 | depositor full sequence | sequence record 258221 | mARG1 cassette 2 sequence 10546 bps
ACTCTTCCTTTTTCAATATTATTGAAGCATTTATCAGGGTTATTGTCTCATGAGCGGATACATATTTGAA
TGTATTTAGAAAAATAAACAAATAGGGGTTCCGCGCACATTTCCCCGAAAAGTGCCACCTAAATTGTAAG
CGTTAATATTTTGTTAAAATTCGCGTTAAATTTTTGTTAAATCAGCTCATTTTTTAACCAATAGGCCGAA
ATCGGCAAAATCCCTTATAAATCAAAAGAATAGACCGAGATAGGGT
[37 nt withheld, positions 257-293]
AAAGAACGTGGACTCCAACGTCAAAGG
[49 nt withheld, positions 321-369]
T
[91 nt withheld, positions 371-461]
G
[124 nt withheld, positions 463-586]
CCCATTCGCCATTCAGGCTGCGCAACTGTTGGGAAGGGCGATCGGTGCGGGCCTCTTCGCTATTACGCCA
GCTGGCGAAAGGGGGATGTGCTGCAAGGCGATTAAGTTGGGTAACGCCAGGGTTTTCCCAGTCACGACGT
TGTAAAACGACGGCCAGTGAGCGCGCCTCGTTCATTCACGTTTTTGAACCCGTGGAGGACGGGCAGACTC
GCGGTGCAAATGTGTTTTACAGCGTGATGGAGCAGATGAAGATGCTCGACACGCTGCAGAACACGCAGCT
AGATTAACCCTAGAAAGATAATCATATTGTGACGTACGTTAAAGATAATCATGTGTAAAATTGACGCATG
TGTTTTATCGGTCTGTATATCGAGGTTTATTTATTAATTTGAATAGATATTAAGTTTTATTATATTTACA
CTTACATACTAATAATAAATTCAACAAACAATTTATTTATGTTTATTTATTTATTAAAAAAAACAAAAAC
TCAAAATTTCTTCTATAAAGTAACAAAACTTTTATGAGGGACAGCCCCCCCCCAAAGCCCCCAGGGATGT
AATTACGTCCCTCCCCCGCTAGGGGGCAGCAGCGAGCCGCCCGGGGCTCCGCTCCGGTCCGGCGCTCCCC
CCGCATCCCCGAGCCGGCAGCGTGCGGGGACAGCCCGGGCACGGGGAAGGTGGCACGGGATCGCTTTCCT
CTGAACGCTTCTCGCTGCTCTTTGAGCCTGCAGACACCTGGGGGGATACGGGGAAAAGGCCTCCACGGCC
ACTAGTTTCACTCGAGTTTACTCCCTATCAGTGATAGAGAACGTATGAAGAGTTTACTCCCTATCAGTGA
TAGAGAACGTATGCAGACTTTACTCCCTATCAGTGATAGAGAACGTATAAGGAGTTTACTCCCTATCAGT
GATAGAGAACGTATGACCAGTTTACTCCCTATCAGTGATAGAGAACGTATCTACAGTTTACTCCCTATCA
GTGATAGAGAACGTATATCCAGTTTACTCCCTATCAGTGATAGAGAACGTATGTCGAGGTAGGCGTGTAC
GGTGGGCGCCTATAAAAGCAGAGCTCGTTTAGTGAACCGTCAGATCGCCTGGAGCAATTCCACAACACTT
TTGTCTTATACTTGGTACCTATGCATGCCACCATGACCGTGCTGACCGACAAGCGGAAGAAGGGCAGCGG
CGCCTTCATCCAGGACGACGAGACAAAAGAGGTGCTGAGCAGAGCCCTGAGCTACCTGAAGTCCGGCTAC
AGCATCCACTTCACCGGACCTGCCGGCGGAGGCAAGACATCTCTGGCTAGAGCCCTGGCCAAGAAACGGA
AGCGGCCCGTGATGCTGATGCACGGCAACCACGAGCTGAACAACAAGGACCTGATCGGCGATTTCACCGG
CTACACCAGCAAAAAGGTGATCGACCAGTACGTGCGGAGCGTGTACAAGAAAGACGAACAGGTGTCCGAG
AACTGGCAGGACGGCAGACTGCTGGAAGCCGTGAAGAATGGCTACACCCTGATCTACGACGAGTTCACCA
GAAGCAAGCCCGCTACCAACAACATCTTCCTGAGCATCCTTGAGGAGGGCGTGCTGCCCCTGTACGGCGT
GAAGATGACCGACCCTTTCGTGCGCGTGCACCCCGACTTCAGAGTGATCTTTACCAGCAACCCCGCCGAG
TATGCCGGCGTGTACGATACCCAGGACGCCCTGCTGGACCGGCTGATCACCATGTTCATCGACTACAAGG
ACATCGACCGGGAAACCGCTATCCTGACCGAGAAAACTGACGTGGAAGAAGACGAGGCCCGGACCATCGT
GACCCTGGTGGCCAACGTGCGGAACAGAAGCGGCGACGAGAATAGCAGCGGCCTGAGCCTGAGAGCCAGC
CTGATGATTGCCACCCTGGCCACCCAGCAGGACATCCCTATCGATGGCAGCGACGAGGACTTCCAGACCC
TGTGCATCGACATCCTGCACCACCCCCTGACCAAGTGCCTGGACGAAGAGAACGCCAAGAGCAAGGCCGA
GAAGATCATTCTCGAAGAGTGCAAGAACATCGACACCGAGGAGAAGGGTGCCCCGGGATCTGGCGCAACA
AATTTTAGTCTTTTAAAGCAGGCAGGAGACGTCGAGGAAAACCCTGGACCCGTGAGCGAGACAAACGAGA
CAGGCATCTACATCTTCAGCGCCATCCAGACAGACAAGGATGAGGAATTCGGCGCCGTGGAAGTGGAAGG
GACCAAGGCTGAGACATTCCTGATCCGGTATAAGGACGCCGCCATGGTGGCCGCCGAAGTGCCCATGAAG
ATCTACCACCCCAACCGGCAGAACCTGCTGATGCACCAGAATGCCGTGGCCGCCATCATGGACAAGAACG
ACACCGTGATCCCCATCAGCTTCGGCAACGTGTTCAAGAGCAAAGAGGACGTGAAGGTGCTCCTGGAAAA
CCTGTACCCCCAGTTCGAGAAGCTGTTCCCCGCCATCAAGGGAAAGATCGAAGTGGGCCTGAAGGTGATC
GGCAAGAAAGAGTGGCTCGAAAAGAAAGTGAACGAGAACCCCGAGCTGGAAAAAGTGTCCGCCAGCGTGA
AGGGCAAGAGCGAGGCCGCTGGCTACTACGAGAGAATCCAGCTGGGCGGCATGGCCCAGAAGATGTTCAC
AAGCCTGCAGAAAGAAGTGAAAACCGACGTGTTCAGCCCCCTGGAAGAAGCCGCCGAGGCCGCCAAAGCC
AATGAGCCTACAGGCGAAACAATGCTGCTGAACGCCAGCTTCCTGATCAACAGAGAGGATGAGGCCAAGT
TCGACGAGAAAGTCAATGAGGCCCACGAGAACTGGAAGGATAAGGCCGACTTCCACTACAGCGGCCCCTG
GCCCGCCTACAACTTCGTGAACATCCGGCTGAAGGTGGAAGAGAAGGGGGCACCTGGCTCGGGAGCGACC
AACTTCTCATTACTCAAACAAGCCGGAGACGTTGAGGAGAATCCAGGCCCTGTGCTGCACAAGCTCGTGA
CCGCCCCCATCAACCTGGTCGTGAAGATCGGCGAGAAGGTGCAGGAAGAGGCCGACAAGCAGCTGTACGA
CCTGCCCACCATCCAGCAGAAGCTGATCCAGCTGCAGATGATGTTCGAGCTGGGCGAGATCCCCGAGGAA
GCCTTCCAGGAAAAAGAGGACGAACTGCTGATGAGATACGAGATCGCCAAGCGGCGCGAGATTGAGCAGT
GGGAAGAACTGACCCAGAAGCGGAATGAGGAAAGCGGTGCCCCGGGATCTGGCGCAACAAATTTTAGTCT
TTTAAAGCAGGCAGGAGACGTCGAGGAAAACCCTGGACCCGTGGGCGAGCTGCTGTACCTCTACGGCCTG
ATCCCCACCAAAGAGGCCGCTGCTATCGAGCCCTTCCCATTCTACAAGGGCTTCGACGGCGAGCACAGCC
TGTACCCTATCGCCTTCGACCAAGTGACCGCCGTGGTGTTCAAGCTGGACGCCGACACCTACAGCGAGAA
AGTGATCCAGGAAAAGATGGAACAGGACATGAGCTGGCTGCAGGAAAAGGCCTTCCACCACCACGAGACA
GTGGCCGCCCTGTATGAGGAATTCACCATCATCCCCCTGAAGTTCTGCACCATCTATAAGGGAGAGGAAT
CCCTGCAGGCCGCCATCGAGATCAACAAAGAGAAGATCGAAAACTCCCTGACCCTGCTGCAGGGCAACGA
GGAATGGAACGTGAAGATCTACTGCGACGACACCGAGCTGAAGAAGGGCATCAGCGAGACAAACGAGAGC
GTGAAGGCCAAGAAGCAGGAAATCAGCCACCTGAGCCCCGGCAGACAGTTCTTCGAGAAGAAGAAGATTG
ACCAGCTCATCGAGAAAGAGCTGGAACTGCACAAGAACAAAGTGTGCGAGGAAATCCACGACAAGCTGAT
TGAGCTGAGCCTCTACGACTCCGTGAAGAAGAACTGGTCCAAGGACGTGACAGGCGCTGCCGAACAGATG
GCCTGGAACAGCGTGTTCCTGCTGCCCAGCCTGCAGATCACCAAGTTCGTGAACGAGATCGAGGAACTCC
AGCAGCGGCTGGAGAACAAGGGATGGAAGTTCGAAGTGACCGGCCCCTGGCCTCCCTACCACTTCAGCAG
CTTTGCCGGGGCACCTGGCTCGGGAGCGACCAACTTCTCATTACTCAAACAAGCCGGAGACGTTGAGGAG
AATCCAGGCCCTGTGAGCCTGAAGCAGAGCATGGAGAATAAGGATATCGCCCTGATCGACATCCTCGACG
TGATCCTGGACAAGGGAGTGGCCATCAAGGGCGACCTGATCATCTCTATCGCCGGCGTGGACCTGGTGTA
CCTGGATCTGAGAGTGCTGATCTCCAGCGTGGAAACCCTGGTGCAGGCCAAAGAGGGCAACCACAAGCCC
ATCACCAGCGAGCAGTTCGACAAGCAGAAAGAGGAGCTGATGGACGCCACCGGCCAGCCCAGCAAGTGGA
CAAATCCTCTGGGCAGCGGCGCTCCCGGGTCAGGTGCCACGAATTTTTCGTTGTTGAAGCAAGCTGGGGA
TGTTGAAGAGAACCCAGGGCCTGTGCAGCCCGTGTCCCAGGCCAACGGCAGAATCCACCTGGATCCCGAT
CAGGCCGAACAGGGACTGGCCCAGCTCGTGATGACCGTGATCGAGCTGCTGCGGCAGATCGTGGAACGGC
ACGCCATGAGAAGAGTGGAAGGCGGCACCCTGACCGACGAGCAGATCGAGAATCTGGGAATCGCTCTGAT
GAACCTGGAGGAGAAGATGGACGAGCTGAAAGAGGTGTTCGGACTGGACGCTGAGGATCTGAACATCGAC
CTGGGCCCTCTGGGCAGCCTGCTGGGTGCCCCGGGATCTGGCGCAACAAATTTTAGTCTTTTAAAGCAGG
CAGGAGACGTCGAGGAAAACCCTGGACCCGTGGCCGTGGAACACAACATGCAGAGCAGCACCATCGTGGA
CGTGCTGGAAAAGATCCTGGACAAGGGCGTCGTGATCGCCGGGGACATCACAGTGGGAATCGCCGACGTG
GAACTGCTGACCATCAAGATCCGGCTGATCGTGGCCAGCGTGGACAAGGCCAAAGAAATCGGCATGGATT
GGTGGGAGAACGACCCCTACCTGAGCAGCAAGGGCGCCAACAACAAGGCTCTGGAAGAGGAAAACAAGAT
GCTGCACGAGCGGCTGAAAACACTGGAAGAGAAGATCGAGACAAAGCGCGGGGCACCTGGCTCGGGAGCG
ACCAACTTCTCATTACTCAAACAAGCCGGAGACGTTGAGGAGAATCCAGGCCCTGTGAGCACCGGCCCCA
GCTTCAGCACCAAGGACAACACCCTGGAATACTTCGTGAAGGCCAGCAACAAGCACGGCTTTAGCCTCGA
CATCAGCCTGAACGTGAATGGGGCCGTGATTAGCGGCACCATGATCAGCGCCAAAGAGTACTTCGACTAC
CTGAGCGAGACATTCGAAGAGGGCAGCGAAGTGGCCCAGGCCCTGTCTGAGCAGTTTAGCCTGGCTAGCG
AGGCCTCCGAGTCTAATGGCGAAGCCGAGGCCCACTTCATCCACCTGAAGAACACCAAGATCTACTGCGG
CGACAGCAAGAGCACCCCCAGCAAGGGCAAGATCTTCTGGCGCGGCAAGATCGCCGAGGTGGACGGATTC
TTCCTGGGAAAAATCAGCGACGCCAAGTCCACCAGCAAGAAGTCCAGCGGCGCTCCCGGGTCAGGTGCCA
CGAATTTTTCGTTGTTGAAGCAAGCTGGGGATGTTGAAGAGAACCCAGGGCCTGTGGTGTCCAAGGGCGA
GGAACTGTTCACCGGCGTGGTGCCCATCCTGGTGGAACTGGATGGCGACGTGAACGGCCACAAGTTCAGC
GTGTCCGGCGAGGGCGAAGGCGACGCCACATACGGAAAGCTGACCCTGAAGTTCATCTGCACCACCGGCA
AGCTGCCCGTGCCTTGGCCTACCCTCGTGACCACACTGACCTACGGCGTGCAGTGCTTCGCCAGATACCC
CGACCACATGAAGCAGCACGATTTCTTCAAGAGCGCCATGCCCGAGGGCTACGTGCAGGAACGGACCATC
TTCTTCAAGGACGACGGCAACTACAAGACAAGAGCCGAAGTGAAGTTCGAGGGCGACACCCTCGTGAACC
GGATCGAGCTGAAGGGCATCGACTTCAAAGAGGATGGCAACATCCTGGGCCACAAGCTGGAGTACAACTA
CAACAGCCACAAGGTGTACATCACCGCCGACAAGCAGAAAAACGGCATCAAAGTGAACTTCAAGACCCGG
CACAACATCGAGGACGGCAGCGTGCAGCTGGCCGACCACTACCAGCAGAACACCCCCATCGGAGATGGCC
CCGTGCTGCTGCCCGACAACCACTACCTGAGCACACAAAGCGCCCTGAGCAAGGACCCCAACGAGAAGCG
GGACCACATGGTGCTGCTGGAATTTGTGACCGCCGCTGGCATCACCCTGGGCATGGACGAGCTGTACAAG
TGAACTAGTTCGTTAACTAAACTTGTTTATTGCAGCTTATAATGGTTACAAATAAAGCAATAGCATCACA
AATTTCACAAATAAAGCATTTTTTTCACTGCATTCTAGTTGTGGTTTGTCCAAACTCATCAATGTATCTT
ATCATGTCTGGAATTGACTCAAATGATGTCAATTAGTCTATCAGAAGCTCATCTGGTCTCCCTTCCGGGG
GACAAGACATCCCTGTTTAATATTTAAACAGCAGTGTTCCCAAACTGGGTTCTTATATCCCTTGCTCTGG
TCAACCAGGTTGCAGGGTTTCCTGTCCTCACAGGAACGAAGTCCCTAAAGAAACAGTGGCAGCCAGGTTT
AGCCCCGGAATTGACTGGATTCCTTTTTTAGGGCCCATTGGTATGGCTTTTTCCCCGTATCCCCCCAGGT
GTCTGCAGGCTCAAAGAGCAGCGAGAAGCGTTCAGAGGAAAGCGATCCCGTGCCACCTTCCCCGTGCCCG
GGCTGTCCCCGCACGCTGCCGGCTCGGGGATGCGGGGGGAGCGCCGGACCGGAGCGGAGCCCCGGGCGGC
TCGCTGCTGCCCCCTAGCGGGGGAGGGACGTAATTACATCCCTGGGGGCTTTGGGGGGGGGCTGTCCCTG
ATATCTATAACAAGAAAATATATATATAATAAGTTATCACGTAAGTAGAACATGAAATAACAATATAATT
ATCGTATGAGTTAAATCTTAAAAGTCACGTAAAAGATAATCATGCGTCATTTTGACTCACGCGGTCGTTA
TAGTTCAAAATCAGTGACACTTACCGCATTGACAAGCACGCCTCACGGGAGCTCCAAGCGGCGACTGAGA
TGTCCTAAATGCACAGCGACGGATTCGCGCTATTTAGAAAGAGAGAGCAATATTTCAAGAATGCATGCGT
CAATTTTACGCAGACTATCTTTCTAGGGTTAATCTAGCTGCATCAGGATCATATCGTCGGGTCTTTTTTC
CGGCTCAGTCATCGCCCAAGCTGGCGCTATCTGGGCATCGGGGAGGAAGAAGCCCGTGCCTTTTCCCGCG
AGGTTGAAGCGGCATGGAAAGAGTTTGCCGAGGATGACTGCTGCTGCATTGACGTTGAGCGAAAACGCAC
GTTTACCATGATGATTCGGGAAGGTGTGGCCATGCACGCCTTTAACGGTGAACTGTTCGTTCAGGCCACC
TGGGATACCAGTTCGTCGCGGCTTTTCCGGACACAGTTCCGGATGGTCAGCCCGAAGCGCATCAGCAACC
CGAACAATACCGGCGACAGCCGGAACTGCCGTGCCGGTGTGCAGATTAATGACAGCGGTGCGGCGCTGGG
ATATTACGTCAGCGAGGACGGGTATCCTGGCTGGATGCCGCAGAAATGGACATGGATACCCCGTGAGTTA
CCCGGCGGGCGCGCTTGGCGTAATCATGGTCATAGCTGTTTCCTGTGTGAAATTGTTATCCGCTCACAAT
TCCACACAACATACGAGCCGGAAGCATAAAGTGTAAAGCCTGGGGTGCCTAATGAGTGAGCTAACTCACA
TTAATTGCGTTGCGCTCACTGCCCGCTTTCCAGTCGGGAAACCTGTCGTGCCAGCTGCATTAATGAATCG
GCCAACGCGCGGGGAGAGGCGGTTTGCGTATTGGGCGCTCTTCCGCTTCCTCGCTCACTGACTCGCTGCG
CTCGGTCGTTCGGCTGCGGCGAGCGGTATCAGCTCACTCAAAGGCGGTAATACGGTTATCCACAGAATCA
GGGGATAACGCAGGAAAGAACATGTGAGCAAAAGGCCAGCAAAAGGCCAGGAACCGTAAAAAGGCCGCGT
TGCTGGCGTTTTTCCATAGGCTCCGCCCCCCTGACGAGCATCACAAAAATCGACGCTCAAGTCAGAGGTG
GCGAAACCCGACAGGACTATAAAGATACCAGGCGTTTCCCCCTGGAAGCTCCCTCGTGCGCTCTCCTGTT
CCGACCCTGCCGCTTACCGGATACCTGTCCGCCTTTCTCCCTTCGGGAAGCGTGGCGCTTTCTCATAGCT
CACGCTGTAGGTATCTCAGTTCGGTGTAGGTCGTTCGCTCCAAGCTGGGCTGTGTGCACGAACCCCCCGT
TCAGCCCGACCGCTGCGCCTTATCCGGTAACTATCGTCTTGAGTCCAACCCGGTAAGACACGACTTATCG
CCACTGGCAGCAGCCACTGGTAACAGGATTAGCAGAGCGAGGTATGTAGGCGGTGCTACAGAGTTCTTGA
AGTGGTGGCCTAACTACGGCTACACTAGAAGGACAGTATTTGGTATCTGCGCTCTGCTGAAGCCAGTTAC
CTTCGGAAAAAGAGTTGGTAGCTCTTGATCCGGCAAACAAACCACCGCTGGTAGCGGTGGTTTTTTTGTT
TGCAAGCAGCAGATTACGCGCAGAAAAAAAGGATCTCAAGAAGATCCTTTGATCTTTTCTACGGGGTCTG
ACGCTCAGTGGAACGAAAACTCACGTTAAGGGATTTTGGTCATGAGATTATCAAAAAGGATCTTCACCTA
GATCCTTTTAAATTAAAAATGAAGTTTTAAATCAATCTAAAGTATATATGAGTAAACTTGGTCTGACAGT
TACCAATGCTTAATCAGTGAGGCACCTATCTCAGCGATCTGTCTATTTCGTTCATCCATAGTTGCCTGAC
TCCCCGTCGTGTAGATAACTACGATACGGGAGGGCTTACCATCTGGCCCCAGTGCTGCAATGATACCGCG
AGACCCACGCTCACCGGCTCCAGATTTATCAGCAATAAACCAGCCAGCCGGAAGGGCCGAGCGCAGAAGT
GGTCCTGCAACTTTATCCGCCTCCATCCAGTCTATTAATTGTTGCCGGGAAGCTAGAGTAAGTAGTTCGC
CAGTTAATAGTTTGCGCAACGTTGTTGCCATTGCTACAGGCATCGTGGTGTCACGCTCGTCGTTTGGTAT
GGCTTCATTCAGCTCCGGTTCCCAACGATCAAGGCGAGTTACATGATCCCCCATGTTGTGCAAAAAAGCG
GTTAGCTCCTTCGGTCCTCCGATCGTTGTCAGAAGTAAGTTGGCCGCAGTGTTATCACTCATGGTTATGG
CAGCACTGCATAATTCTCTTACTGTCATGCCATCCGTAAGATGCTTTTCTGTGACTGGTGAGTACTCAAC
CAAGTCATTCTGAGAATAGTGTATGCGGCGACCGAGTTGCTCTTGCCCGGCGTCAATACGGGATAATACC
GCGCCACATAGCAGAACTTTAAAAGTGCTCATCATTGGAAAACGTTCTTCGGGGCGAAAACTCTCAAGGA
TCTTACCGCTGTTGAGATCCAGTTCGATGTAACCCACTCGTGCACCCAACTGATCTTCAGCATCTTTTAC
TTTCACCAGCGTTTCTGGGTGAGCAAAAACAGGAAGGCAAAATGCCGCAAAAAAGGGAATAAGGGCGACA
CGGAAATGTTGAATACTCAT
Features (pLannotate 1.2.2; 17 found; start..end, strand, type, name):
      1..105     -  promoter       AmpR promoter: bla
    158..586     -  rep_origin     f1 ori (sequence partly withheld): f1 bacteriophage origin of replication; arrow indicates direction of (+) strand synthesis
    591..746     -  CDS            lacZα (fragment): LacZα fragment of β-galactosidase; lacZ fragment
    748..867     +  CDS            B (fragment): PORTL_LAMBD - Experimental evidence at protein level: Swiss-Prot protein existence level 1. Forms the portal vertex of the capsid (PubMed:6228056, PubMed:6232391). This portal plays critical roles in head assembly, genome packaging, neck/tail attachment, and genome ejection (Probable). The portal protein multimerizes as a single ring-shaped homododecamer arranged around a central channel (PubMed:6232391). Binds to the terminase subunits to form the packaging machine (PubMed:7799432). From Escherichia phage lambda (Bacteriophage lambda).
   1370..1719    +  promoter       TRE3GV promoter: 3rd-generation Tet-responsive promoter that can be activated by binding of Tet-On® 3G, optimized for retroviral and lentiviral vectors
   4802..5083    +  CDS            gvpS: GVPS_BACME - Protein inferred from homology: Swiss-Prot protein existence level 3. Gas vesicles are small, hollow, gas filled protein structures that are found in several microbial planktonic microorganisms. They allow the positioning of the organism at the favorable depth for growth (By similarity). From Bacillus megaterium.
   5519..5815    +  CDS            gvpJ: GVPJ_BACME - Protein inferred from homology: Swiss-Prot protein existence level 3. Gas vesicles are small, hollow, gas filled protein structures that are found in several microbial planktonic microorganisms. They allow the positioning of the organism at the favorable depth for growth. This protein could be important for the shape determination of the gas vesicle. From Bacillus megaterium.
   6383..7096    +  CDS            Emerald: Emerald is a basic (constitutively fluorescent) green fluorescent protein published in 1998, derived from Aequorea victoria. It is reported to be a very rapidly-maturing weak dimer.
   7116..7237    +  polyA_signal   SV40 poly(A) signal: SV40 polyadenylation signal
   7255..7347    +  ncRNA          G-CSF SLDE: Accession: RF00183 - G-CSF factor stem-loop destabilising element (SLDE)
   8044..8511    +  CDS            B (fragment): PORTL_LAMBD - Experimental evidence at protein level: Swiss-Prot protein existence level 1. Forms the portal vertex of the capsid (PubMed:6228056, PubMed:6232391). This portal plays critical roles in head assembly, genome packaging, neck/tail attachment, and genome ejection (Probable). The portal protein multimerizes as a single ring-shaped homododecamer arranged around a central channel (PubMed:6232391). Binds to the terminase subunits to form the packaging machine (PubMed:7799432). From Escherichia phage lambda (Bacteriophage lambda).
   8549..8565    -  protein_bind   lac operator: The lac repressor binds to the lac operator to inhibit transcription in E. coli. This inhibition can be relieved by adding lactose or isopropyl-β-D-thiogalactopyranoside (IPTG). lac repressor encoded by lacI
   8573..8603    -  promoter       lac promoter: promoter for the E. coli lac operon
   8618..8639    -  protein_bind   CAP binding site: CAP binding activates transcription in the presence of cAMP. E. coli catabolite activator protein
   8652..8744    -  CDS            lacI (fragment): lac repressor; lacI; The lac repressor binds to the lac operator to inhibit transcription in E. coli. This inhibition can be relieved by adding lactose or isopropyl-β-D-thiogalactopyranoside (IPTG).
   8927..9515    -  rep_origin     ori: high-copy-number ColE1/pMB1/pBR322/pUC origin of replication
   9686..10546   -  CDS            AmpR: β-lactamase; bla; confers resistance to ampicillin, carbenicillin, and related antibiotics
