>Addgene plasmid #134344 | mARG1 cassette 2 | addgene full sequence | sequence record 264674 | Addgene NGS Result
GACGGGCAGACTCGCGGTGCAAATGTGTTTTACAGCGTGATGGAGCAGATGAAGATGCTCGACACGCTGC
AGAACACGCAGCTAGATTAACCCTAGAAAGATAATCATATTGTGACGTACGTTAAAGATAATCATGTGTA
AAATTGACGCATGTGTTTTATCGGTCTGTATATCGAGGTTTATTTATTAATTTGAATAGATATTAAGTTT
TATTATATTTACACTTACATACTAATAATAAATTCAACAAACAATTTATTTATGTTTATTTATTTATTAA
AAAAAACAAAAACTCAAAATTTCTTCTATAAAGTAACAAAACTTTTATGAGGGACAGCCCCCCCCCAAAG
CCCCCAGGGATGTAATTACGTCCCTCCCCCGCTAGGGGGCAGCAGCGAGCCGCCCGGGGCTCCGCTCCGG
TCCGGCGCTCCCCCCGCATCCCCGAGCCGGCAGCGTGCGGGGACAGCCCGGGCACGGGGAAGGTGGCACG
GGATCGCTTTCCTCTGAACGCTTCTCGCTGCTCTTTGAGCCTGCAGACACCTGGGGGGATACGGGGAAAA
GGCCTCCACGGCCACTAGTTTCACTCGAGTTTACTCCCTATCAGTGATAGAGAACGTATGAAGAGTTTAC
TCCCTATCAGTGATAGAGAACGTATGCAGACTTTACTCCCTATCAGTGATAGAGAACGTATAAGGAGTTT
ACTCCCTATCAGTGATAGAGAACGTATGACCAGTTTACTCCCTATCAGTGATAGAGAACGTATCTACAGT
TTACTCCCTATCAGTGATAGAGAACGTATATCCAGTTTACTCCCTATCAGTGATAGAGAACGTATGTCGA
GGTAGGCGTGTACGGTGGGCGCCTATAAAAGCAGAGCTCGTTTAGTGAACCGTCAGATCGCCTGGAGCAA
TTCCACAACACTTTTGTCTTATACTTGGTACCTATGCATGCCACCATGACCGTGCTGACCGACAAGCGGA
AGAAGGGCAGCGGCGCCTTCATCCAGGACGACGAGACAAAAGAGGTGCTGAGCAGAGCCCTGAGCTACCT
GAAGTCCGGCTACAGCATCCACTTCACCGGACCTGCCGGCGGAGGCAAGACATCTCTGGCTAGAGCCCTG
GCCAAGAAACGGAAGCGGCCCGTGATGCTGATGCACGGCAACCACGAGCTGAACAACAAGGACCTGATCG
GCGATTTCACCGGCTACACCAGCAAAAAGGTGATCGACCAGTACGTGCGGAGCGTGTACAAGAAAGACGA
ACAGGTGTCCGAGAACTGGCAGGACGGCAGACTGCTGGAAGCCGTGAAGAATGGCTACACCCTGATCTAC
GACGAGTTCACCAGAAGCAAGCCCGCTACCAACAACATCTTCCTGAGCATCCTTGAGGAGGGCGTGCTGC
CCCTGTACGGCGTGAAGATGACCGACCCTTTCGTGCGCGTGCACCCCGACTTCAGAGTGATCTTTACCAG
CAACCCCGCCGAGTATGCCGGCGTGTACGATACCCAGGACGCCCTGCTGGACCGGCTGATCACCATGTTC
ATCGACTACAAGGACATCGACCGGGAAACCGCTATCCTGACCGAGAAAACTGACGTGGAAGAAGACGAGG
CCCGGACCATCGTGACCCTGGTGGCCAACGTGCGGAACAGAAGCGGCGACGAGAATAGCAGCGGCCTGAG
CCTGAGAGCCAGCCTGATGATTGCCACCCTGGCCACCCAGCAGGACATCCCTATCGATGGCAGCGACGAG
GACTTCCAGACCCTGTGCATCGACATCCTGCACCACCCCCTGACCAAGTGCCTGGACGAAGAGAACGCCA
AGAGCAAGGCCGAGAAGATCATTCTCGAAGAGTGCAAGAACATCGACACCGAGGAGAAGGGTGCCCCGGG
ATCTGGCGCAACAAATTTTAGTCTTTTAAAGCAGGCAGGAGACGTCGAGGAAAACCCTGGACCCGTGAGC
GAGACAAACGAGACAGGCATCTACATCTTCAGCGCCATCCAGACAGACAAGGATGAGGAATTCGGCGCCG
TGGAAGTGGAAGGGACCAAGGCTGAGACATTCCTGATCCGGTATAAGGACGCCGCCATGGTGGCCGCCGA
AGTGCCCATGAAGATCTACCACCCCAACCGGCAGAACCTGCTGATGCACCAGAATGCCGTGGCCGCCATC
ATGGACAAGAACGACACCGTGATCCCCATCAGCTTCGGCAACGTGTTCAAGAGCAAAGAGGACGTGAAGG
TGCTCCTGGAAAACCTGTACCCCCAGTTCGAGAAGCTGTTCCCCGCCATCAAGGGAAAGATCGAAGTGGG
CCTGAAGGTGATCGGCAAGAAAGAGTGGCTCGAAAAGAAAGTGAACGAGAACCCCGAGCTGGAAAAAGTG
TCCGCCAGCGTGAAGGGCAAGAGCGAGGCCGCTGGCTACTACGAGAGAATCCAGCTGGGCGGCATGGCCC
AGAAGATGTTCACAAGCCTGCAGAAAGAAGTGAAAACCGACGTGTTCAGCCCCCTGGAAGAAGCCGCCGA
GGCCGCCAAAGCCAATGAGCCTACAGGCGAAACAATGCTGCTGAACGCCAGCTTCCTGATCAACAGAGAG
GATGAGGCCAAGTTCGACGAGAAAGTCAATGAGGCCCACGAGAACTGGAAGGATAAGGCCGACTTCCACT
ACAGCGGCCCCTGGCCCGCCTACAACTTCGTGAACATCCGGCTGAAGGTGGAAGAGAAGGGGGCACCTGG
CTCGGGAGCGACCAACTTCTCATTACTCAAACAAGCCGGAGACGTTGAGGAGAATCCAGGCCCTGTGCTG
CACAAGCTCGTGACCGCCCCCATCAACCTGGTCGTGAAGATCGGCGAGAAGGTGCAGGAAGAGGCCGACA
AGCAGCTGTACGACCTGCCCACCATCCAGCAGAAGCTGATCCAGCTGCAGATGATGTTCGAGCTGGGCGA
GATCCCCGAGGAAGCCTTCCAGGAAAAAGAGGACGAACTGCTGATGAGATACGAGATCGCCAAGCGGCGC
GAGATTGAGCAGTGGGAAGAACTGACCCAGAAGCGGAATGAGGAAAGCGGTGCCCCGGGATCTGGCGCAA
CAAATTTTAGTCTTTTAAAGCAGGCAGGAGACGTCGAGGAAAACCCTGGACCCGTGGGCGAGCTGCTGTA
CCTCTACGGCCTGATCCCCACCAAAGAGGCCGCTGCTATCGAGCCCTTCCCATTCTACAAGGGCTTCGAC
GGCGAGCACAGCCTGTACCCTATCGCCTTCGACCAAGTGACCGCCGTGGTGTTCAAGCTGGACGCCGACA
CCTACAGCGAGAAAGTGATCCAGGAAAAGATGGAACAGGACATGAGCTGGCTGCAGGAAAAGGCCTTCCA
CCACCACGAGACAGTGGCCGCCCTGTATGAGGAATTCACCATCATCCCCCTGAAGTTCTGCACCATCTAT
AAGGGAGAGGAATCCCTGCAGGCCGCCATCGAGATCAACAAAGAGAAGATCGAAAACTCCCTGACCCTGC
TGCAGGGCAACGAGGAATGGAACGTGAAGATCTACTGCGACGACACCGAGCTGAAGAAGGGCATCAGCGA
GACAAACGAGAGCGTGAAGGCCAAGAAGCAGGAAATCAGCCACCTGAGCCCCGGCAGACAGTTCTTCGAG
AAGAAGAAGATTGACCAGCTCATCGAGAAAGAGCTGGAACTGCACAAGAACAAAGTGTGCGAGGAAATCC
ACGACAAGCTGATTGAGCTGAGCCTCTACGACTCCGTGAAGAAGAACTGGTCCAAGGACGTGACAGGCGC
TGCCGAACAGATGGCCTGGAACAGCGTGTTCCTGCTGCCCAGCCTGCAGATCACCAAGTTCGTGAACGAG
ATCGAGGAACTCCAGCAGCGGCTGGAGAACAAGGGATGGAAGTTCGAAGTGACCGGCCCCTGGCCTCCCT
ACCACTTCAGCAGCTTTGCCGGGGCACCTGGCTCGGGAGCGACCAACTTCTCATTACTCAAACAAGCCGG
AGACGTTGAGGAGAATCCAGGCCCTGTGAGCCTGAAGCAGAGCATGGAGAATAAGGATATCGCCCTGATC
GACATCCTCGACGTGATCCTGGACAAGGGAGTGGCCATCAAGGGCGACCTGATCATCTCTATCGCCGGCG
TGGACCTGGTGTACCTGGATCTGAGAGTGCTGATCTCCAGCGTGGAAACCCTGGTGCAGGCCAAAGAGGG
CAACCACAAGCCCATCACCAGCGAGCAGTTCGACAAGCAGAAAGAGGAGCTGATGGACGCCACCGGCCAG
CCCAGCAAGTGGACAAATCCTCTGGGCAGCGGCGCTCCCGGGTCAGGTGCCACGAATTTTTCGTTGTTGA
AGCAAGCTGGGGATGTTGAAGAGAACCCAGGGCCTGTGCAGCCCGTGTCCCAGGCCAACGGCAGAATCCA
CCTGGATCCCGATCAGGCCGAACAGGGACTGGCCCAGCTCGTGATGACCGTGATCGAGCTGCTGCGGCAG
ATCGTGGAACGGCACGCCATGAGAAGAGTGGAAGGCGGCACCCTGACCGACGAGCAGATCGAGAATCTGG
GAATCGCTCTGATGAACCTGGAGGAGAAGATGGACGAGCTGAAAGAGGTGTTCGGACTGGACGCTGAGGA
TCTGAACATCGACCTGGGCCCTCTGGGCAGCCTGCTGGGTGCCCCGGGATCTGGCGCAACAAATTTTAGT
CTTTTAAAGCAGGCAGGAGACGTCGAGGAAAACCCTGGACCCGTGGCCGTGGAACACAACATGCAGAGCA
GCACCATCGTGGACGTGCTGGAAAAGATCCTGGACAAGGGCGTCGTGATCGCCGGGGACATCACAGTGGG
AATCGCCGACGTGGAACTGCTGACCATCAAGATCCGGCTGATCGTGGCCAGCGTGGACAAGGCCAAAGAA
ATCGGCATGGATTGGTGGGAGAACGACCCCTACCTGAGCAGCAAGGGCGCCAACAACAAGGCTCTGGAAG
AGGAAAACAAGATGCTGCACGAGCGGCTGAAAACACTGGAAGAGAAGATCGAGACAAAGCGCGGGGCACC
TGGCTCGGGAGCGACCAACTTCTCATTACTCAAACAAGCCGGAGACGTTGAGGAGAATCCAGGCCCTGTG
AGCACCGGCCCCAGCTTCAGCACCAAGGACAACACCCTGGAATACTTCGTGAAGGCCAGCAACAAGCACG
GCTTTAGCCTCGACATCAGCCTGAACGTGAATGGGGCCGTGATTAGCGGCACCATGATCAGCGCCAAAGA
GTACTTCGACTACCTGAGCGAGACATTCGAAGAGGGCAGCGAAGTGGCCCAGGCCCTGTCTGAGCAGTTT
AGCCTGGCTAGCGAGGCCTCCGAGTCTAATGGCGAAGCCGAGGCCCACTTCATCCACCTGAAGAACACCA
AGATCTACTGCGGCGACAGCAAGAGCACCCCCAGCAAGGGCAAGATCTTCTGGCGCGGCAAGATCGCCGA
GGTGGACGGATTCTTCCTGGGAAAAATCAGCGACGCCAAGTCCACCAGCAAGAAGTCCAGCGGCGCTCCC
GGGTCAGGTGCCACGAATTTTTCGTTGTTGAAGCAAGCTGGGGATGTTGAAGAGAACCCAGGGCCTGTGG
TGTCCAAGGGCGAGGAACTGTTCACCGGCGTGGTGCCCATCCTGGTGGAACTGGATGGCGACGTGAACGG
CCACAAGTTCAGCGTGTCCGGCGAGGGCGAAGGCGACGCCACATACGGAAAGCTGACCCTGAAGTTCATC
TGCACCACCGGCAAGCTGCCCGTGCCTTGGCCTACCCTCGTGACCACACTGACCTACGGCGTGCAGTGCT
TCGCCAGATACCCCGACCACATGAAGCAGCACGATTTCTTCAAGAGCGCCATGCCCGAGGGCTACGTGCA
GGAACGGACCATCTTCTTCAAGGACGACGGCAACTACAAGACAAGAGCCGAAGTGAAGTTCGAGGGCGAC
ACCCTCGTGAACCGGATCGAGCTGAAGGGCATCGACTTCAAAGAGGATGGCAACATCCTGGGCCACAAGC
TGGAGTACAACTACAACAGCCACAAGGTGTACATCACCGCCGACAAGCAGAAAAACGGCATCAAAGTGAA
CTTCAAGACCCGGCACAACATCGAGGACGGCAGCGTGCAGCTGGCCGACCACTACCAGCAGAACACCCCC
ATCGGAGATGGCCCCGTGCTGCTGCCCGACAACCACTACCTGAGCACACAAAGCGCCCTGAGCAAGGACC
CCAACGAGAAGCGGGACCACATGGTGCTGCTGGAATTTGTGACCGCCGCTGGCATCACCCTGGGCATGGA
CGAGCTGTACAAGTGAACTAGTTCGTTAACTAAACTTGTTTATTGCAGCTTATAATGGTTACAAATAAAG
CAATAGCATCACAAATTTCACAAATAAAGCATTTTTTTCACTGCATTCTAGTTGTGGTTTGTCCAAACTC
ATCAATGTATCTTATCATGTCTGGAATTGACTCAAATGATGTCAATTAGTCTATCAGAAGCTCATCTGGT
CTCCCTTCCGGGGGACAAGACATCCCTGTTTAATATTTAAACAGCAGTGTTCCCAAACTGGGTTCTTATA
TCCCTTGCTCTGGTCAACCAGGTTGCAGGGTTTCCTGTCCTCACAGGAACGAAGTCCCTAAAGAAACAGT
GGCAGCCAGGTTTAGCCCCGGAATTGACTGGATTCCTTTTTTAGGGCCCATTGGTATGGCTTTTTCCCCG
TATCCCCCCAGGTGTCTGCAGGCTCAAAGAGCAGCGAGAAGCGTTCAGAGGAAAGCGATCCCGTGCCACC
TTCCCCGTGCCCGGGCTGTCCCCGCACGCTGCCGGCTCGGGGATGCGGGGGGAGCGCCGGACCGGAGCGG
AGCCCCGGGCGGCTCGCTGCTGCCCCCTAGCGGGGGAGGGACGTAATTACATCCCTGGGGGCTTTGGGGG
GGGGCTGTCCCTGATATCTATAACAAGAAAATATATATATAATAAGTTATCACGTAAGTAGAACATGAAA
TAACAATATAATTATCGTATGAGTTAAATCTTAAAAGTCACGTAAAAGATAATCATGCGTCATTTTGACT
CACGCGGTCGTTATAGTTCAAAATCAGTGACACTTACCGCATTGACAAGCACGCCTCACGGGAGCTCCAA
GCGGCGACTGAGATGTCCTAAATGCACAGCGACGGATTCGCGCTATTTAGAAAGAGAGAGCAATATTTCA
AGAATGCATGCGTCAATTTTACGCAGACTATCTTTCTAGGGTTAATCTAGCTGCATCAGGATCATATCGT
CGGGTCTTTTTTCCGGCTCAGTCATCGCCCAAGCTGGCGCTATCTGGGCATCGGGGAGGAAGAAGCCCGT
GCCTTTTCCCGCGAGGTTGAAGCGGCATGGAAAGAGTTTGCCGAGGATGACTGCTGCTGCATTGACGTTG
AGCGAAAACGCACGTTTACCATGATGATTCGGGAAGGTGTGGCCATGCACGCCTTTAACGGTGAACTGTT
CGTTCAGGCCACCTGGGATACCAGTTCGTCGCGGCTTTTCCGGACACAGTTCCGGATGGTCAGCCCGAAG
CGCATCAGCAACCCGAACAATACCGGCGACAGCCGGAACTGCCGTGCCGGTGTGCAGATTAATGACAGCG
GTGCGGCGCTGGGATATTACGTCAGCGAGGACGGGTATCCTGGCTGGATGCCGCAGAAATGGACATGGAT
ACCCCGTGAGTTACCCGGCGGGCGCGCTTGGCGTAATCATGGTCATAGCTGTTTCCTGTGTGAAATTGTT
ATCCGCTCACAATTCCACACAACATACGAGCCGGAAGCATAAAGTGTAAAGCCTGGGGTGCCTAATGAGT
GAGCTAACTCACATTAATTGCGTTGCGCTCACTGCCCGCTTTCCAGTCGGGAAACCTGTCGTGCCAGCTG
CATTAATGAATCGGCCAACGCGCGGGGAGAGGCGGTTTGCGTATTGGGCGCTCTTCCGCTTCCTCGCTCA
CTGACTCGCTGCGCTCGGTCGTTCGGCTGCGGCGAGCGGTATCAGCTCACTCAAAGGCGGTAATACGGTT
ATCCACAGAATCAGGGGATAACGCAGGAAAGAACATGTGAGCAAAAGGCCAGCAAAAGGCCAGGAACCGT
AAAAAGGCCGCGTTGCTGGCGTTTTTCCATAGGCTCCGCCCCCCTGACGAGCATCACAAAAATCGACGCT
CAAGTCAGAGGTGGCGAAACCCGACAGGACTATAAAGATACCAGGCGTTTCCCCCTGGAAGCTCCCTCGT
GCGCTCTCCTGTTCCGACCCTGCCGCTTACCGGATACCTGTCCGCCTTTCTCCCTTCGGGAAGCGTGGCG
CTTTCTCATAGCTCACGCTGTAGGTATCTCAGTTCGGTGTAGGTCGTTCGCTCCAAGCTGGGCTGTGTGC
ACGAACCCCCCGTTCAGCCCGACCGCTGCGCCTTATCCGGTAACTATCGTCTTGAGTCCAACCCGGTAAG
ACACGACTTATCGCCACTGGCAGCAGCCACTGGTAACAGGATTAGCAGAGCGAGGTATGTAGGCGGTGCT
ACAGAGTTCTTGAAGTGGTGGCCTAACTACGGCTACACTAGAAGAACAGTATTTGGTATCTGCGCTCTGC
TGAAGCCAGTTACCTTCGGAAAAAGAGTTGGTAGCTCTTGATCCGGCAAACAAACCACCGCTGGTAGCGG
TGGTTTTTTTGTTTGCAAGCAGCAGATTACGCGCAGAAAAAAAGGATCTCAAGAAGATCCTTTGATCTTT
TCTACGGGGTCTGACGCTCAGTGGAACGAAAACTCACGTTAAGGGATTTTGGTCATGAGATTATCAAAAA
GGATCTTCACCTAGATCCTTTTAAATTAAAAATGAAGTTTTAAATCAATCTAAAGTATATATGAGTAAAC
TTGGTCTGACAGTTACCAATGCTTAATCAGTGAGGCACCTATCTCAGCGATCTGTCTATTTCGTTCATCC
ATAGTTGCCTGACTCCCCGTCGTGTAGATAACTACGATACGGGAGGGCTTACCATCTGGCCCCAGTGCTG
CAATGATACCGCGAGACCCACGCTCACCGGCTCCAGATTTATCAGCAATAAACCAGCCAGCCGGAAGGGC
CGAGCGCAGAAGTGGTCCTGCAACTTTATCCGCCTCCATCCAGTCTATTAATTGTTGCCGGGAAGCTAGA
GTAAGTAGTTCGCCAGTTAATAGTTTGCGCAACGTTGTTGCCATTGCTACAGGCATCGTGGTGTCACGCT
CGTCGTTTGGTATGGCTTCATTCAGCTCCGGTTCCCAACGATCAAGGCGAGTTACATGATCCCCCATGTT
GTGCAAAAAAGCGGTTAGCTCCTTCGGTCCTCCGATCGTTGTCAGAAGTAAGTTGGCCGCAGTGTTATCA
CTCATGGTTATGGCAGCACTGCATAATTCTCTTACTGTCATGCCATCCGTAAGATGCTTTTCTGTGACTG
GTGAGTACTCAACCAAGTCATTCTGAGAATAGTGTATGCGGCGACCGAGTTGCTCTTGCCCGGCGTCAAT
ACGGGATAATACCGCGCCACATAGCAGAACTTTAAAAGTGCTCATCATTGGAAAACGTTCTTCGGGGCGA
AAACTCTCAAGGATCTTACCGCTGTTGAGATCCAGTTCGATGTAACCCACTCGTGCACCCAACTGATCTT
CAGCATCTTTTACTTTCACCAGCGTTTCTGGGTGAGCAAAAACAGGAAGGCAAAATGCCGCAAAAAAGGG
AATAAGGGCGACACGGAAATGTTGAATACTCATACTCTTCCTTTTTCAATATTATTGAAGCATTTATCAG
GGTTATTGTCTCATGAGCGGATACATATTTGAATGTATTTAGAAAAATAAACAAATAGGGGTTCCGCGCA
CATTTCCCCGAAAAGTGCCACCTAAATTGTAAGCGTTAATATTTTGTTAAAATTCGCGTTAAATTTTTGT
TAAATCAGCTCATTTTTTAACCAATAGGCCGAAATCGGCAAAATCCCTTATAAATCAAAAGAATAGACCG
AGATAGGGT
[37 nt withheld, positions 10020-10056]
AAAGAACGTGGACTCCAACGTCAAAGG
[49 nt withheld, positions 10084-10132]
T
[91 nt withheld, positions 10134-10224]
G
[124 nt withheld, positions 10226-10349]
CCCATTCGCCATTCAGGCTGCGCAACTGTTGGGAAGGGCGATCGGTGCGGGCCTCTTCGCTATTACGCCA
GCTGGCGAAAGGGGGATGTGCTGCAAGGCGATTAAGTTGGGTAACGCCAGGGTTTTCCCAGTCACGACGT
TGTAAAACGACGGCCAGTGAGCGCGCCTCGTTCATTCACGTTTTTGAACCCGTGGAG
Features (pLannotate 1.2.2; 17 found; start..end, strand, type, name):
    587..936     +  promoter       TRE3GV promoter: 3rd-generation Tet-responsive promoter that can be activated by binding of Tet-On® 3G, optimized for retroviral and lentiviral vectors
   4019..4300    +  CDS            gvpS: GVPS_BACME - Protein inferred from homology: Swiss-Prot protein existence level 3. Gas vesicles are small, hollow, gas filled protein structures that are found in several microbial planktonic microorganisms. They allow the positioning of the organism at the favorable depth for growth (By similarity). From Bacillus megaterium.
   4736..5032    +  CDS            gvpJ: GVPJ_BACME - Protein inferred from homology: Swiss-Prot protein existence level 3. Gas vesicles are small, hollow, gas filled protein structures that are found in several microbial planktonic microorganisms. They allow the positioning of the organism at the favorable depth for growth. This protein could be important for the shape determination of the gas vesicle. From Bacillus megaterium.
   5600..6313    +  CDS            Emerald: Emerald is a basic (constitutively fluorescent) green fluorescent protein published in 1998, derived from Aequorea victoria. It is reported to be a very rapidly-maturing weak dimer.
   6333..6454    +  polyA_signal   SV40 poly(A) signal: SV40 polyadenylation signal
   6472..6564    +  ncRNA          G-CSF SLDE: Accession: RF00183 - G-CSF factor stem-loop destabilising element (SLDE)
   7261..7728    +  CDS            B (fragment): PORTL_LAMBD - Experimental evidence at protein level: Swiss-Prot protein existence level 1. Forms the portal vertex of the capsid (PubMed:6228056, PubMed:6232391). This portal plays critical roles in head assembly, genome packaging, neck/tail attachment, and genome ejection (Probable). The portal protein multimerizes as a single ring-shaped homododecamer arranged around a central channel (PubMed:6232391). Binds to the terminase subunits to form the packaging machine (PubMed:7799432). From Escherichia phage lambda (Bacteriophage lambda).
   7766..7782    -  protein_bind   lac operator: The lac repressor binds to the lac operator to inhibit transcription in E. coli. This inhibition can be relieved by adding lactose or isopropyl-β-D-thiogalactopyranoside (IPTG). lac repressor encoded by lacI
   7790..7820    -  promoter       lac promoter: promoter for the E. coli lac operon
   7835..7856    -  protein_bind   CAP binding site: CAP binding activates transcription in the presence of cAMP. E. coli catabolite activator protein
   7869..7961    -  CDS            lacI (fragment): lac repressor; lacI; The lac repressor binds to the lac operator to inhibit transcription in E. coli. This inhibition can be relieved by adding lactose or isopropyl-β-D-thiogalactopyranoside (IPTG).
   8144..8732    -  rep_origin     ori: high-copy-number ColE1/pMB1/pBR322/pUC origin of replication
   8903..9763    -  CDS            AmpR: β-lactamase; bla; confers resistance to ampicillin, carbenicillin, and related antibiotics
   9764..9868    -  promoter       AmpR promoter: bla
   9921..10349   -  rep_origin     f1 ori (sequence partly withheld): f1 bacteriophage origin of replication; arrow indicates direction of (+) strand synthesis
  10354..10509   -  CDS            lacZα (fragment): LacZα fragment of β-galactosidase; lacZ fragment
  10511..84      +  CDS            B (fragment) (across the origin): PORTL_LAMBD - Experimental evidence at protein level: Swiss-Prot protein existence level 1. Forms the portal vertex of the capsid (PubMed:6228056, PubMed:6232391). This portal plays critical roles in head assembly, genome packaging, neck/tail attachment, and genome ejection (Probable). The portal protein multimerizes as a single ring-shaped homododecamer arranged around a central channel (PubMed:6232391). Binds to the terminase subunits to form the packaging machine (PubMed:7799432). From Escherichia phage lambda (Bacteriophage lambda).
