[The description below was written by a language model from this plasmid's Addgene catalogue record and pLannotate feature annotations shown in this document.]
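Description:
mARG1 cassette 2 is a 10.5 kb mammalian expression plasmid built on the pAF PB piggyBac transposon backbone, carrying one part of the multi-cassette "mammalian acoustic reporter gene 1" system. It is maintained in E. coli through a high-copy ColE1/pUC-type origin and selected with ampicillin via the bla gene. An f1 origin and remnants of a lac cloning region (lac promoter and operator, CAP site, lacZα and lacI fragments) are also present in the backbone. The piggyBac terminal repeats implied by the backbone name are not annotated in either feature table. Short matches to the lambda phage portal protein B flank the cassette, and their role is not stated in the record.

The roughly 5.4 kb insert derives from Bacillus megaterium gas vesicle genes and sits downstream of a TRE3G-type tetracycline-responsive promoter, so transcription requires a Tet-On 3G transactivator and doxycycline supplied from elsewhere. Automated annotation recognises only gvpS and gvpJ within this region. A stretch of about 3 kb between the promoter and gvpS is unannotated, as are the gaps around these genes, so the full gene content and the elements linking the coding sequences are not stated in the record. The cassette ends with the green fluorescent protein Emerald, which serves as a marker of expression, followed by an SV40 polyadenylation signal and a sequence matching the G-CSF stem-loop destabilising element. The depositor and repository sequencing records are the same length and carry identical features, differing only in their start coordinate.

The construct is intended for transposase-mediated genomic integration into mammalian cells, where it is presumably combined with the other mARG1 cassettes. Inducible expression of the gas vesicle proteins then allows gene expression to be imaged by ultrasound.
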