Addgene plasmid #134344: mARG1 cassette 2
Purpose: Mammalian acoustic reporter gene 1 cassette 2 on the piggyBac trasposon plasmid.
Depositing lab: Mikhail Shapiro. Depositing organization: California Institute of Technology. Publication: Ultrasound imaging of gene expression in mammalian cells. Farhadi A, Ho GH, Sawyer DP, Bourdeau RW, Shapiro MG. Science. 2019 Sep 27;365(6460):1469-1475. doi: 10.1126/science.aax4804. PubMed 31604277.
Backbone
  Vector backbone: pAF PB
  Total vector size (bp): 10546
  Vector type: Mammalian Expression, Synthetic Biology
Growth in bacteria
  Bacterial resistance: Ampicillin, 100 μg/mL
  Growth temperature: 30°C
  Growth strain: NEB Stable
  Copy number: High Copy
Gene/Insert
  Gene/Insert name: mARG 1 cassete 2 (alt name: Mammalian acoustic reporter gene1 cassette 2)
  Species: Bacillus megaterium
  Insert size (bp): 5361
  Promoter: TRE3G
  Cloning method: Gibson Cloning
  Sequencing primers: 5′ CAGCTCGTGGTTGCCGTG; 3′ GCCGAGGTGGACGGATTCTT
Terms and licenses: Academic/Nonprofit Terms; Industry Terms: Not Available to Industry
How to cite: mARG1 cassette 2 was a gift from Mikhail Shapiro (Addgene plasmid # 134344 ; http://n2t.net/addgene:134344 ; RRID:Addgene_134344)
